>Addgene plasmid #165441 | pAAV-CMV-EGFP-NLS | addgene full sequence | sequence record 330043 | Addgene NGS Result
CTGCGCGCTCGCTCGCTCACTGAGGCCGCCCGGGCAAAGCCCGGGCGTCGGGCGACCTTTGGTCGCCCGG
CCTCAGTGAGCGAGCGAGCGCGCAGAGAGGGAGTGGCCAACTCCATCACTAGGGGTTCCTTGTAGTTAAT
GATTAACCCGCCATGCTACTTATCTACGTAGCCATGCTCTAGGAAGATCTGTGATGCGGTTTTGGCAGTA
CATCAATGGGCGTGGATAGCGGTTTGACTCACGGGGATTTCCAAGTCTCCACCCCATTGACGTCAATGGG
AGTTTGTTTTGGCACCAAAATCAACGGGACTTTCCAAAATGTCGTAACAACTCCGCCCCATTGACGCAAA
TGGGCGGTAGGCGTGTACGGTGGGAGGTCTATATAAGCAGAGCTGGTTTAGTGAACCGTCAGATCCGCTA
GCGCTACCGGACTCAGATCTCGAGCTCAAGCTTCGAATTCTGCAGTCGACGGTACCGCGGGCCCGGGATC
CACCGGTCGCCACCATGGTGAGCAAGGGCGAGGAGCTGTTCACCGGGGTGGTGCCCATCCTGGTCGAGCT
GGACGGCGACGTAAACGGCCACAAGTTCAGCGTGTCCGGCGAGGGCGAGGGCGATGCCACCTACGGCAAG
CTGACCCTGAAGTTCATCTGCACCACCGGCAAGCTGCCCGTGCCCTGGCCCACCCTCGTGACCACCCTGA
CCTACGGCGTGCAGTGCTTCAGCCGCTACCCCGACCACATGAAGCAGCACGACTTCTTCAAGTCCGCCAT
GCCCGAAGGCTACGTCCAGGAGCGCACCATCTTCTTCAAGGACGACGGCAACTACAAGACCCGCGCCGAG
GTGAAGTTCGAGGGCGACACCCTGGTGAACCGCATCGAGCTGAAGGGCATCGACTTCAAGGAGGACGGCA
ACATCCTGGGGCACAAGCTGGAGTACAACTACAACAGCCACAACGTCTATATCATGGCCGACAAGCAGAA
GAACGGCATCAAGGTGAACTTCAAGATCCGCCACAACATCGAGGACGGCAGCGTGCAGCTCGCCGACCAC
TACCAGCAGAACACCCCCATCGGCGACGGCCCCGTGCTGCTGCCCGACAACCACTACCTGAGCACCCAGT
CCGCCCTGAGCAAAGACCCCAACGAGAAGCGCGATCACATGGTCCTGCTGGAGTTCGTGACCGCCGCCGG
GATCACTCTCGGCATGGACGAGCTGTACAAGAGATCTCGAGCTGATCCTGCTGCCAAACGCGTTAAACTA
GACCCTGCTGCCAAACGCGTTAAACTAGACCCTGCTGCCAAACGCGTTAAACTAGACTAAAGCGGCCGCG
ACAAGCTTATCGATAATCAACCTCTGGATTACAAAATTTGTGAAAGATTGACTGGTATTCTTAACTATGT
TGCTCCTTTTACGCTATGTGGATACGCTGCTTTAATGCCTTTGTATCATGCTATTGCTTCCCGTATGGCT
TTCATTTTCTCCTCCTTGTATAAATCCTGGTTGCTGTCTCTTTATGAGGAGTTGTGGCCCGTTGTCAGGC
AACGTGGCGTGGTGTGCACTGTGTTTGCTGACGCAACCCCCACTGGTTGGGGCATTGCCACCACCTGTCA
GCTCCTTTCCGGGACTTTCGCTTTCCCCCTCCCTATTGCCACGGCGGAACTCATCGCCGCCTGCCTTGCC
CGCTGCTGGACAGGGGCTCGGCTGTTGGGCACTGACAATTCCGTGGTGTTGTCGGGGAAATCATCGTCCT
TTCCTTGGCTGCTCGCCTGTGTTGCCACCTGGATTCTGCGCGGGACGTCCTTCTGCTACGTCCCTTCGGC
CCTCAATCCAGCGGACCTTCCTTCCCGCGGCCTGCTGCCGGCTCTGCGGCCTCTTCCGCGTCTTCGCCTT
CGCCCTCAGACGAGTCGGATCTCCCTTTGGGCCGCCTCCCCGCATCGATACCGTCGACCTCGACCCGGGC
GGCCGCTTCGAGCAGACATGATAAGATACATTGATGAGTTTGGACAAACCACAACTAGAATGCAGTGAAA
AAAATGCTTTATTTGTGAAATTTGTGATGCTATTGCTTTATTTGTAACCATTATAAGCTGCAATAAACAA
GTTAACAACAACAATTGCATTCATTTTATGTTTCAGGTTCAGGGGGAGATGTGGGAGGTTTTTTAAAGCA
AGTAAAACCTCTACAAATGTGGTAAAATCGATAAGGATCTTCCTAGAGCATGGCTACGTAGATAAGTAGC
ATGGCGGGTTAATCATTAACTACAAGGAACCCCTAGTGATGGAGTTGGCCACTCCCTCTCTGCGCGCTCG
CTCGCTCACTGAGGCCGGGCGACCAAAGGTCGCCCGACGCCCGGGCTTTGCCCGGGCGGCCTCAGTGAGC
GAGCGAGCGCGCAGCTGCATTAATGAATCGGCCAACGCGCGGGGAGAGGCGGTTTGCGTATTGGGCGCTC
TTCCGCTTCCTCGCTCACTGACTCGCTGCGCTCGGTCGTTCGGCTGCGGCGAGCGGTATCAGCTCACTCA
AAGGCGGTAATACGGTTATCCACAGAATCAGGGGATAACGCAGGAAAGAACATGTGAGCAAAAGGCCAGC
AAAAGGCCAGGAACCGTAAAAAGGCCGCGTTGCTGGCGTTTTTCCATAGGCTCCGCCCCCCTGACGAGCA
TCACAAAAATCGACGCTCAAGTCAGAGGTGGCGAAACCCGACAGGACTATAAAGATACCAGGCGTTTCCC
CCTGGAAGCTCCCTCGTGCGCTCTCCTGTTCCGACCCTGCCGCTTACCGGATACCTGTCCGCCTTTCTCC
CTTCGGGAAGCGTGGCGCTTTCTCATAGCTCACGCTGTAGGTATCTCAGTTCGGTGTAGGTCGTTCGCTC
CAAGCTGGGCTGTGTGCACGAACCCCCCGTTCAGCCCGACCGCTGCGCCTTATCCGGTAACTATCGTCTT
GAGTCCAACCCGGTAAGACACGACTTATCGCCACTGGCAGCAGCCACTGGTAACAGGATTAGCAGAGCGA
GGTATGTAGGCGGTGCTACAGAGTTCTTGAAGTGGTGGCCTAACTACGGCTACACTAGAAGAACAGTATT
TGGTATCTGCGCTCTGCTGAAGCCAGTTACCTTCGGAAAAAGAGTTGGTAGCTCTTGATCCGGCAAACAA
ACCACCGCTGGTAGCGGTGGTTTTTTTGTTTGCAAGCAGCAGATTACGCGCAGAAAAAAAGGATCTCAAG
AAGATCCTTTGATCTTTTCTACGGGGTCTGACGCTCAGTGGAACGAAAACTCACGTTAAGGGATTTTGGT
CATGAGATTATCAAAAAGGATCTTCACCTAGATCCTTTTAAATTAAAAATGAAGTTTTAAATCAATCTAA
AGTATATATGAGTAAACTTGGTCTGACAGTTACCAATGCTTAATCAGTGAGGCACCTATCTCAGCGATCT
GTCTATTTCGTTCATCCATAGTTGCCTGACTCCCCGTCGTGTAGATAACTACGATACGGGAGGGCTTACC
ATCTGGCCCCAGTGCTGCAATGATACCGCGAGACCCACGCTCACCGGCTCCAGATTTATCAGCAATAAAC
CAGCCAGCCGGAAGGGCCGAGCGCAGAAGTGGTCCTGCAACTTTATCCGCCTCCATCCAGTCTATTAATT
GTTGCCGGGAAGCTAGAGTAAGTAGTTCGCCAGTTAATAGTTTGCGCAACGTTGTTGCCATTGCTACAGG
CATCGTGGTGTCACGCTCGTCGTTTGGTATGGCTTCATTCAGCTCCGGTTCCCAACGATCAAGGCGAGTT
ACATGATCCCCCATGTTGTGCAAAAAAGCGGTTAGCTCCTTCGGTCCTCCGATCGTTGTCAGAAGTAAGT
TGGCCGCAGTGTTATCACTCATGGTTATGGCAGCACTGCATAATTCTCTTACTGTCATGCCATCCGTAAG
ATGCTTTTCTGTGACTGGTGAGTACTCAACCAAGTCATTCTGAGAATAGTGTATGCGGCGACCGAGTTGC
TCTTGCCCGGCGTCAATACGGGATAATACCGCGCCACATAGCAGAACTTTAAAAGTGCTCATCATTGGAA
AACGTTCTTCGGGGCGAAAACTCTCAAGGATCTTACCGCTGTTGAGATCCAGTTCGATGTAACCCACTCG
TGCACCCAACTGATCTTCAGCATCTTTTACTTTCACCAGCGTTTCTGGGTGAGCAAAAACAGGAAGGCAA
AATGCCGCAAAAAAGGGAATAAGGGCGACACGGAAATGTTGAATACTCATACTCTTCCTTTTTCAATATT
ATTGAAGCATTTATCAGGGTTATTGTCTCATGAGCGGATACATATTTGAATGTATTTAGAAAAATAAACA
AATAGGGGTTCCGCGCACATTTCCCCGAAAAGTGCCACCTAAATTGTAAGCGTTAATATTTTGTTAAAAT
TCGCGTTAAATTTTTGTTAAATCAGCTCATTTTTTAACCAATAGGCCGAAATCGGCAAAATCCCTTATAA
ATCAAAAGAATAGACCGAGATAGGGT
[37 nt withheld, positions 4507-4543]
AAAGAACGTGGACTCCAACGTCAAAGG
[49 nt withheld, positions 4571-4619]
T
[91 nt withheld, positions 4621-4711]
G
[124 nt withheld, positions 4713-4836]
CCCATTCGCCATTCAGGCTGCGCAACTGTTGGGAAGGGCGATCGGTGCGGGCCTCTTCGCTATTACGCCA
G
Features (pLannotate 1.2.2; 15 found; start..end, strand, type, name):
    191..394     +  promoter       CMV promoter: human cytomegalovirus (CMV) immediate early promoter
    417..497     +  misc_feature   MCS: multiple cloning site
    505..1221    +  CDS            EGFP: EGFP is a basic (constitutively fluorescent) green fluorescent protein published in 1996, derived from Aequorea victoria. It is reported to be a rapidly-maturing weak dimer with moderate acid sensitivity.
   1345..1933    +  misc_feature   WPRE: woodchuck hepatitis virus posttranscriptional regulatory element
   1934..1953    +  misc_feature   MCS (fragment): pBluescript multiple cloning site
   1982..2103    -  polyA_signal   SV40 poly(A) signal: SV40 polyadenylation signal
   2126..2194    -  CDS            large T antigen (fragment): large T antigen from SV40 (simian virus 40)
   2265..2398    +  repeat_region  AAV2 ITR: inverted terminal repeat of adeno-associated virus serotype 2 inverted
   2392..2448    -  CDS            lacI (fragment): lac repressor; lacI; The lac repressor binds to the lac operator to inhibit transcription in E. coli. This inhibition can be relieved by adding lactose or isopropyl-β-D-thiogalactopyranoside (IPTG).
   2631..3219    -  rep_origin     ori: high-copy-number ColE1/pMB1/pBR322/pUC origin of replication
   3390..4250    -  CDS            AmpR: β-lactamase; bla; confers resistance to ampicillin, carbenicillin, and related antibiotics
   4251..4355    -  promoter       AmpR promoter: bla
   4408..4836    -  rep_origin     f1 ori (sequence partly withheld): f1 bacteriophage origin of replication; arrow indicates direction of (+) strand synthesis
   4841..3       -  CDS            lacZα (fragment) (across the origin): LacZα fragment of β-galactosidase; lacZ fragment
   4905..130     -  repeat_region  AAV2 ITR (fragment) (across the origin): inverted terminal repeat of adeno-associated virus serotype 2 inverted
