[The description below was written by a language model from this plasmid's Addgene catalogue record and pLannotate feature annotations shown in this document.]
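Description:
pAAV-CMV-EGFP-NLS is an adeno-associated virus transfer plasmid for constitutive mammalian expression of nuclear-localised EGFP. It was derived from an AAV-flex-ReaChR-citrine backbone by replacing the original hSyn-driven, Cre-dependent (DIO) opsin cassette with a CMV-EGFP-NLS cassette assembled by Gibson cloning, so expression no longer depends on a recombinase. In bacteria the plasmid is maintained through a high-copy ColE1/pUC-type origin and selected with ampicillin via the β-lactamase gene. An f1 phage origin is also present. Short lacZα and lacI fragments are backbone remnants with no evident role.

The expression unit lies between two AAV2 inverted terminal repeats, which allow the intervening DNA to be replicated and packaged into AAV particles when rep, cap and helper functions are supplied in trans. One of these ITRs is annotated only as a fragment. Within the ITRs, the human cytomegalovirus immediate early promoter drives the EGFP coding sequence. The catalogue describes a C-terminal nuclear localisation signal on EGFP, but the feature table does not annotate it separately. It presumably sits in the unannotated stretch just after the EGFP reading frame. Downstream, a WPRE enhances transcript stability and expression. An SV40 poly(A) signal follows, although it is annotated on the opposite strand. The catalogue gives a total size of 5215 bp, whereas the annotated sequencing result is 4,907 nt, a discrepancy the record does not explain.

Concentrating fluorescence in the nucleus makes individual transduced cells easy to identify and count. The associated publication concerns quantifying, at single-cell resolution, the number of incoming AAV genomes co-expressed in the mouse nervous system.
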