Addgene plasmid #165441: pAAV-CMV-EGFP-NLS
Purpose: Expresses nuclear EGFP from CMV promoter
Depositing lab: Esteban Engel. Depositing organization: Princeton University. Publication: Novel tool to quantify with single-cell resolution the number of incoming AAV genomes co-expressed in the mouse nervous system. Maturana CJ, Verpeut JL, Kooshkbaghi M, Engel EA. Gene Ther. 2021 Jun 28. pii: 10.1038/s41434-021-00272-8. doi: 10.1038/s41434-021-00272-8. PubMed 34176926.
Backbone
  Vector backbone: AAV-flex-ReaChR-citrine (Addgene 50955)
  Backbone manufacturer: Roger Tsien
  Total vector size (bp): 5215
  Modifications to backbone: Replaced hSyn-DIO-ReaChr-Citrine with CMV-EGFP-NLS
  Vector type: Mammalian Expression, AAV
Growth in bacteria
  Bacterial resistance: Ampicillin, 100 μg/mL
  Growth temperature: 37°C
  Growth strain: NEB Stable
  Copy number: High Copy
Gene/Insert
  Gene/Insert name: EGFP-NLS
  Insert size (bp): 816
  Promoter: CMV
  Tag / fusion protein: NLS (C terminal on insert)
  Cloning method: Gibson Cloning
  Sequencing primers: 5′ tgctctaggaAGATCTgtgatgcggttttggcagtacatca; 3′ gattatcgatAAGCTTgtcgcggccgctttag
Terms and licenses: Academic/Nonprofit Terms; Industry Terms: Not Available to Industry
How to cite: pAAV-CMV-EGFP-NLS was a gift from Esteban Engel (Addgene plasmid # 165441 ; http://n2t.net/addgene:165441 ; RRID:Addgene_165441)
